Addgene plasmid #35503: pAAV-Ef1a-DIO hChR2(C128S/D156A)-EYFP
Purpose: AAV expression of Ef1a-driven, cre-dependent, stabilized step function opsin (SSFO) for optogenetic activation.
Depositing lab: Karl Deisseroth. Depositing organization: Stanford University. Publication: Neocortical excitation/inhibition balance in information processing and social dysfunction. Yizhar O, Fenno LE, Prigge M, Schneider F, Davidson TJ, O'Shea DJ, Sohal VS, Goshen I, Finkelstein J, Paz JT, Stehfest K, Fudim R, Ramakrishnan C, Huguenard JR, Hegemann P, Deisseroth K. Nature. 2011 Jul 27;477(7363):171-8. doi: 10.1038/nature10360. PubMed 21796121.
Backbone
  Vector backbone: pAAV
  Backbone manufacturer: Stratagene
  Backbone size w/o insert (bp): 5605
  Modifications to backbone: Addition of an Ef1a promoter, lox sites and WPRE
  Vector type: Mammalian Expression, AAV
Growth in bacteria
  Bacterial resistance: Ampicillin, 100 μg/mL
  Growth temperature: 37°C
  Growth strain: NEB Stable
  Copy number: High Copy
Gene/Insert
  Gene/Insert name: hChR2(C128S/D156A)-EYFP (alt name: SSFO-EYFP)
  Species: Chlamydomonas reinhardtii
  Insert size (bp): 1661
  Mutation: C128S and D156A
  Promoter: Ef1a
  Tag / fusion protein: EYFP (C terminal on insert)
  Cloning method: Restriction Enzyme; 5′ cloning site AscI (not destroyed); 3′ cloning site NheI (not destroyed)
  Sequencing primers: 5′ CACCCACACAAAGGAAAAGGGCC; 3′ GCAATAGCATGATACAAAGG
Terms and licenses: Academic/Nonprofit Terms; Industry Terms: Not Available to Industry
Depositor comments: ChR2 variant harboring two amino acid substitutions which act to stabilize the conducting state of the channel to deactivate with a time constant of nearly 30 minutes following a brief pulse of activating blue light. Like previously published step function opsins, this stabilized step function opsin (SSFO) may be deactivated using yellow light (590nm). The stabilized open state of the channel allows for both lower power activation, meaning in some circumstances the light delivery system need not penetrate the brain, as well as for behavior in the absence of a tethered laser or other light delivery system.
How to cite: pAAV-Ef1a-DIO hChR2(C128S/D156A)-EYFP was a gift from Karl Deisseroth (Addgene plasmid # 35503 ; http://n2t.net/addgene:35503 ; RRID:Addgene_35503)
