[The description below was written by a language model from this plasmid's Addgene catalogue record, the feature table of its GenBank file and pLannotate feature annotations shown in this document.]
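Description:
pAAV-Ef1a-DIO hChR2(C128S/D156A)-EYFP is an adeno-associated virus transfer plasmid built on the Stratagene pAAV backbone, used to package recombinant AAV for Cre-dependent expression of an optogenetic actuator in mammalian cells. It is propagated in bacteria through a high-copy ColE1/pUC-type origin with ampicillin selection (AmpR), and it also carries an f1 origin. The expression cassette lies between AAV2 inverted terminal repeats, which direct replication and packaging of the vector genome. The automated annotation shows the 3′ ITR intact but detects only short fragments of the 5′ ITR.

Within the ITRs, the human EF-1α promoter sits upstream of a double-floxed inverted open reading frame (DIO). The channelrhodopsin-2–EYFP fusion lies in antisense orientation, flanked on each side by a lox2272 and a loxP site, with the two pairs facing each other. In cells that express Cre, recombination at these incompatible lox pairs flips the coding sequence into the sense orientation and then excises sites so that the inversion is locked in, restricting expression to Cre-positive cells. A WPRE and the human growth hormone polyadenylation signal follow to enhance transcript stability and processing.

The opsin derives from Chlamydomonas reinhardtii and carries the C128S and D156A substitutions. The feature tool labels it ChR2(H134R) by similarity, but the catalogue record specifies the double mutant. This stabilized step function opsin stays conducting for close to 30 minutes after a brief blue light pulse and can be switched off with yellow light, allowing low-power activation and behavioural testing without a tethered light source. The C-terminal EYFP marks expressing cells. The separate 884 bp GenBank record covers only a partial read across the lox sites and EF-1α intron region.
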