Features (pLannotate 1.2.2; 24 found; start..end, strand, type, name):
     47..74      +  repeat_region  AAV2 ITR (fragment): inverted terminal repeat of adeno-associated virus serotype 2 inverted
    103..130     +  repeat_region  AAV2 ITR (fragment): inverted terminal repeat of adeno-associated virus serotype 2 inverted
    193..259     +  CDS            small t antigen (fragment): SV40 (simian virus 40) small t antigen
    266..1444    +  promoter       EF-1α promoter: strong constitutive promoter for human elongation factor EF-1α
   1451..1468    +  misc_feature   MCS (fragment): pUC18/19 multiple cloning site
   1475..1508    +  protein_bind   lox2272: Cre-mediated recombination occurs in the 8-bp core sequence (GGATACTT). lox2272 sites are compatible with each other, but incompatible with loxP or loxN sites (Lee and Saito, 1988). Cre recombinase
   1509..1558    -  intron         β-globin intron (fragment): internally truncated intron from human β-globin
   1559..1592    +  protein_bind   loxP: Cre-mediated recombination occurs in the 8-bp core sequence (GCATACAT). Cre recombinase
   1601..2320    -  CDS            EYFP: enhanced YFP mammalian codon-optimized
   2336..3262    -  CDS            ChR2(H134R): H134R mutant of an N-terminal fragment of channelrhodopsin-2 from the alga Chlamydomonas reinhardtii (Nagel et al., 2005) blue light-activated cation channel
   3275..3308    -  protein_bind   lox2272: Cre-mediated recombination occurs in the 8-bp core sequence (GGATACTT). lox2272 sites are compatible with each other, but incompatible with loxP or loxN sites (Lee and Saito, 1988). Cre recombinase
   3309..3358    -  intron         β-globin intron (fragment): internally truncated intron from human β-globin
   3359..3392    -  protein_bind   loxP: Cre-mediated recombination occurs in the 8-bp core sequence (GCATACAT). Cre recombinase
   3393..3417    +  misc_feature   MCS (fragment): pBluescript multiple cloning site
   3417..4005    +  misc_feature   WPRE: woodchuck hepatitis virus posttranscriptional regulatory element
   4037..4513    +  polyA_signal   hGH poly(A) signal: human growth hormone polyadenylation signal
   4553..4693    +  repeat_region  AAV2 ITR: inverted terminal repeat of adeno-associated virus serotype 2 inverted
   4698..4749    -  misc_feature   bom (fragment): basis of mobility region from pBR322
   4768..5223    +  rep_origin     f1 ori (sequence partly withheld): f1 bacteriophage origin of replication; arrow indicates direction of (+) strand synthesis
   5224..5273    -  misc_feature   bom (fragment): basis of mobility region from pBR322
   5375..5410    -  CDS            rop (fragment): Rop protein, which maintains plasmids at low copy number; rop
   5505..5609    +  promoter       AmpR promoter: bla
   5610..6470    +  CDS            AmpR: β-lactamase; bla; confers resistance to ampicillin, carbenicillin, and related antibiotics
   6641..7229    +  rep_origin     ori: high-copy-number ColE1/pMB1/pBR322/pUC origin of replication
>Addgene plasmid #35503 | pAAV-Ef1a-DIO hChR2(C128S/D156A)-EYFP | addgene full sequence | sequence record 196782 | Addgene NGS Result
GTTCCTGGCCTTTTGCTGGCCTTTTGCTCACATGTCCTGCAGGCAGCTGCGCGCTCGCTCGCTCACTGAG
GCCGCCCGGGCGTCGGGCGACCTTTGGTCGCCCGGCCTCAGTGAGCGAGCGAGCGCGCAGAGAGGGAGTG
GCCAACTCCATCACTAGGGGTTCCTGCGGCCGCACGCGTAAGCTTTGCAAAGATGGATAAAGTTTTAAAC
AGAGAGGAATCTTTGCAGCTAATGGACCTTCTAGGTCTTGAAAGGAGTGGGAATTGGCTCCGGTGCCCGT
CAGTGGGCAGAGCGCACATCGCCCACAGTCCCCGAGAAGTTGGGGGGAGGGGTCGGCAATTGAACCGGTG
CCTAGAGAAGGTGGCGCGGGGTAAACTGGGAAAGTGATGTCGTGTACTGGCTCCGCCTTTTTCCCGAGGG
TGGGGGAGAACCGTATATAAGTGCAGTAGTCGCCGTGAACGTTCTTTTTCGCAACGGGTTTGCCGCCAGA
ACACAGGTAAGTGCCGTGTGTGGTTCCCGCGGGCCTGGCCTCTTTACGGGTTATGGCCCTTGCGTGCCTT
GAATTACTTCCACCTGGCTGCAGTACGTGATTCTTGATCCCGAGCTTCGGGTTGGAAGTGGGTGGGAGAG
TTCGAGGCCTTGCGCTTAAGGAGCCCCTTCGCCTCGTGCTTGAGTTGAGGCCTGGCCTGGGCGCTGGGGC
CGCCGCGTGCGAATCTGGTGGCACCTTCGCGCCTGTCTCGCTGCTTTCGATAAGTCTCTAGCCATTTAAA
ATTTTTGATGACCTGCTGCGACGCTTTTTTTCTGGCAAGATAGTCTTGTAAATGCGGGCCAAGATCTGCA
CACTGGTATTTCGGTTTTTGGGGCCGCGGGCGGCGACGGGGCCCGTGCGTCCCAGCGCACATGTTCGGCG
AGGCGGGGCCTGCGAGCGCGGCCACCGAGAATCGGACGGGGGTAGTCTCAAGCTGGCCGGCCTGCTCTGG
TGCCTGGCCTCGCGCCGCCGTGTATCGCCCCGCCCTGGGCGGCAAGGCTGGCCCGGTCGGCACCAGTTGC
GTGAGCGGAAAGATGGCCGCTTCCCGGCCCTGCTGCAGGGAGCTCAAAATGGAGGACGCGGCGCTCGGGA
GAGCGGGCGGGTGAGTCACCCACACAAAGGAAAAGGGCCTTTCCGTCCTCAGCCGTCGCTTCATGTGACT
CCACGGAGTACCGGGCGCCGTCCAGGCACCTCGATTAGTTCTCGAGCTTTTGGAGTACGTCGTCTTTAGG
TTGGGGGGAGGGGTTTTATGCGATGGAGTTTCCCCACACTGAGTGGGTGGAGACTGAAGTTAGGCCAGCT
TGGCACTTGATGTAATTCTCCTTGGAATTTGCCCTTTTTGAGTTTGGATCTTGGTTCATTCTCAAGCCTC
AGACAGTGGTTCAAAGTTTTTTTCTTCCATTTCAGGTGTCGTGAGGTACCGGATCCTCTAGAGTCGACTC
CGGAATAACTTCGTATAGGATACTTTATACGAAGTTATGCAGAATGGTAGCTGGATTGTAGCTGCTATTA
GCAATATGAAACCTCTTAATAACTTCGTATAGCATACATTATACGAAGTTATGGCGCGCCTTACTTGTAC
AGCTCGTCCATGCCGAGAGTGATCCCGGCGGCGGTCACGAACTCCAGCAGGACCATGTGATCGCGCTTCT
CGTTGGGGTCTTTGCTCAGGGCGGACTGGTAGCTCAGGTAGTGGTTGTCGGGCAGCAGCACGGGGCCGTC
GCCGATGGGGGTGTTCTGCTGGTAGTGGTCGGCGAGCTGCACGCTGCCGTCCTCGATGTTGTGGCGGATC
TTGAAGTTCACCTTGATGCCGTTCTTCTGCTTGTCGGCCATGATATAGACGTTGTGGCTGTTGTAGTTGT
ACTCCAGCTTGTGCCCCAGGATGTTGCCGTCCTCCTTGAAGTCGATGCCCTTCAGCTCGATGCGGTTCAC
CAGGGTGTCGCCCTCGAACTTCACCTCGGCGCGGGTCTTGTAGTTGCCGTCGTCCTTGAAGAAGATGGTG
CGCTCCTGGACGTAGCCTTCGGGCATGGCGGACTTGAAGAAGTCGTGCTGCTTCATGTGGTCGGGGTAGC
GGGCGAAGCACTGCAGGCCGTAGCCGAAGGTGGTCACGAGGGTGGGCCAGGGCACGGGCAGCTTGCCGGT
GGTGCAGATGAACTTCAGGGTCAGCTTGCCGTAGGTGGCATCGCCCTCGCCCTCGCCGGACACGCTGAAC
TTGTGGCCGTTTACGTCGCCGTCCAGCTCGACCAGGATGGGCACCACCCCGGTGAACAGCTCCTCGCCCT
TGCTCACCATGGTGGCGGCCGCTGGCACGGCTCCGGCCTCGGCTTCGTCTTCGACGAGAGTCTCGACCTC
GATCTCCGTTCCGCCGATGTTCAGTTTGGTGGTTTTGCGGATATCTCCGTGAATCAATATGTGCTCGTGG
ATCAGGACGCGCAGGTAGTGTCCCAACAACCCCCAACAATTTTTACTCATCAGATCAATAATCGTGTGAC
CTACGGTGGAGCCATAGACGCTCAGGACGCCAAAACCTTCGGGCCCCAAAATGAAGAGAATTGGGAACAT
ACCCCAGCTCACGAAAAACAGCCATGCCATGCCGGTCACGACCTGGCGGCACCGACCCTTTGGCACAGTA
TGATAACCCTCGATATATGCTTTGGCGGCGTGAAAAAATGTGTTCGCGCCATAGCACAATCCAAGACAAA
AGAAGATGACTTTAACATAGCCGGTTGCCATGGCGCTGGTAGCCCCCCACACGATAGTCCCGATGGCTGA
GACAAGGAGTCCCATGGTTCTCCTGCTGTAGTCGTTGCTCAGGCCGGTGAGGTTGCTCAGGTGGATAAGG
ATGACAGGAGAAGTGAGCAGCCACTCTGCATAGCGCAGCCACTGCACCCGGTGTCCTGTGGCAAGGTAGA
GCATAGAGGGATTCTTAAACTCAAAAAAGAACTCGAGAATCACCTTAACCATTTCAATGGCGCACACATA
GATCTCCTCCCAGCCGCATGTAGATTTCCAGGTTTGGTAGGCATAGAACATCAGCAGCAAAATGCTGAAT
CCTGCTGCAAGCCACTGCAGGACATTTGACGCGGTCTGAGCGCCGTTCGTGCCGCGAGATTCAATCCATC
CGGCACAGTAACATTGATCCTCAGGGACCAGGACGGACCCGTTCACCACCACAGGATTAGTAACGAACAA
AAGTTCGCGTCCGACGGCAGACAAAGCGCCGCCATAGTCCATGGTGGCGCTAGCATAACTTCGTATAAAG
TATCCTATACGAAGTTATTTGCCTTAACCCAGAAATTATCACTGTTATTCTTTAGAATGGTGCAAAGAAT
AACTTCGTATAATGTATGCTATACGAAGTTATGAATTCGATATCAAGCTTATCGATAATCAACCTCTGGA
TTACAAAATTTGTGAAAGATTGACTGGTATTCTTAACTATGTTGCTCCTTTTACGCTATGTGGATACGCT
GCTTTAATGCCTTTGTATCATGCTATTGCTTCCCGTATGGCTTTCATTTTCTCCTCCTTGTATAAATCCT
GGTTGCTGTCTCTTTATGAGGAGTTGTGGCCCGTTGTCAGGCAACGTGGCGTGGTGTGCACTGTGTTTGC
TGACGCAACCCCCACTGGTTGGGGCATTGCCACCACCTGTCAGCTCCTTTCCGGGACTTTCGCTTTCCCC
CTCCCTATTGCCACGGCGGAACTCATCGCCGCCTGCCTTGCCCGCTGCTGGACAGGGGCTCGGCTGTTGG
GCACTGACAATTCCGTGGTGTTGTCGGGGAAATCATCGTCCTTTCCTTGGCTGCTCGCCTATGTTGCCAC
CTGGATTCTGCGCGGGACGTCCTTCTGCTACGTCCCTTCGGCCCTCAATCCAGCGGACCTTCCTTCCCGC
GGCCTGCTGCCGGCTCTGCGGCCTCTTCCGCGTCTTCGCCTTCGCCCTCAGACGAGTCGGATCTCCCTTT
GGGCCGCCTCCCCGCATCGATACCGAGCGCTGCTCGAGAGATCTACGGGTGGCATCCCTGTGACCCCTCC
CCAGTGCCTCTCCTGGCCCTGGAAGTTGCCACTCCAGTGCCCACCAGCCTTGTCCTAATAAAATTAAGTT
GCATCATTTTGTCTGACTAGGTGTCCTTCTATAATATTATGGGGTGGAGGGGGGTGGTATGGAGCAAGGG
GCAAGTTGGGAAGACAACCTGTAGGGCCTGCGGGGTCTATTGGGAACCAAGCTGGAGTGCAGTGGCACAA
TCTTGGCTCACTGCAATCTCCGCCTCCTGGGTTCAAGCGATTCTCCTGCCTCAGCCTCCCGAGTTGTTGG
GATTCCAGGCATGCATGACCAGGCTCAGCTAATTTTTGTTTTTTTGGTAGAGACGGGGTTTCACCATATT
GGCCAGGCTGGTCTCCAACTCCTAATCTCAGGTGATCTACCCACCTTGGCCTCCCAAATTGCTGGGATTA
CAGGCGTGAACCACTGCTCCCTTCCCTGTCCTTCTGATTTTGTAGGTAACCACGTGCGGACCGAGCGGCC
GCAGGAACCCCTAGTGATGGAGTTGGCCACTCCCTCTCTGCGCGCTCGCTCGCTCACTGAGGCCGGGCGA
CCAAAGGTCGCCCGACGCCCGGGCTTTGCCCGGGCGGCCTCAGTGAGCGAGCGAGCGCGCAGCTGCCTGC
AGGGGCGCCTGATGCGGTATTTTCTCCTTACGCATCTGTGCGGTATTTCACACCGCATA
[95 nt withheld, positions 4750-4844]
T
[46 nt withheld, positions 4846-4891]
C
[141 nt withheld, positions 4893-5033]
CCTTTGACGTTGGAGTCCACGTTCTTT
[37 nt withheld, positions 5061-5097]
ACTCTATCTCGGGCTATTCTTTTGATTTATAAGGGATTTTGCCGATTTCGGTCTATTGGTTAAAAAATGA
GCTGATTTAACAAAAATTTAACGCGAATTTTAACAAAATATTAACGTTTACAATTTTATGGTGCACTCTC
AGTACAATCTGCTCTGATGCCGCATAGTTAAGCCAGCCCCGACACCCGCCAACACCCGCTGACGCGCCCT
GACGGGCTTGTCTGCTCCCGGCATCCGCTTACAGACAAGCTGTGACCGTCTCCGGGAGCTGCATGTGTCA
GAGGTTTTCACCGTCATCACCGAAACGCGCGAGACGAAAGGGCCTCGTGATACGCCTATTTTTATAGGTT
AATGTCATGATAATAATGGTTTCTTAGACGTCAGGTGGCACTTTTCGGGGAAATGTGCGCGGAACCCCTA
TTTGTTTATTTTTCTAAATACATTCAAATATGTATCCGCTCATGAGACAATAACCCTGATAAATGCTTCA
ATAATATTGAAAAAGGAAGAGTATGAGTATTCAACATTTCCGTGTCGCCCTTATTCCCTTTTTTGCGGCA
TTTTGCCTTCCTGTTTTTGCTCACCCAGAAACGCTGGTGAAAGTAAAAGATGCTGAAGATCAGTTGGGTG
CACGAGTGGGTTACATCGAACTGGATCTCAACAGCGGTAAGATCCTTGAGAGTTTTCGCCCCGAAGAACG
TTTTCCAATGATGAGCACTTTTAAAGTTCTGCTATGTGGCGCGGTATTATCCCGTATTGACGCCGGGCAA
GAGCAACTCGGTCGCCGCATACACTATTCTCAGAATGACTTGGTTGAGTACTCACCAGTCACAGAAAAGC
ATCTTACGGATGGCATGACAGTAAGAGAATTATGCAGTGCTGCCATAACCATGAGTGATAACACTGCGGC
CAACTTACTTCTGACAACGATCGGAGGACCGAAGGAGCTAACCGCTTTTTTGCACAACATGGGGGATCAT
GTAACTCGCCTTGATCGTTGGGAACCGGAGCTGAATGAAGCCATACCAAACGACGAGCGTGACACCACGA
TGCCTGTAGCAATGGCAACAACGTTGCGCAAACTATTAACTGGCGAACTACTTACTCTAGCTTCCCGGCA
ACAATTAATAGACTGGATGGAGGCGGATAAAGTTGCAGGACCACTTCTGCGCTCGGCCCTTCCGGCTGGC
TGGTTTATTGCTGATAAATCTGGAGCCGGTGAGCGTGGGTCTCGCGGTATCATTGCAGCACTGGGGCCAG
ATGGTAAGCCCTCCCGTATCGTAGTTATCTACACGACGGGGAGTCAGGCAACTATGGATGAACGAAATAG
ACAGATCGCTGAGATAGGTGCCTCACTGATTAAGCATTGGTAACTGTCAGACCAAGTTTACTCATATATA
CTTTAGATTGATTTAAAACTTCATTTTTAATTTAAAAGGATCTAGGTGAAGATCCTTTTTGATAATCTCA
TGACCAAAATCCCTTAACGTGAGTTTTCGTTCCACTGAGCGTCAGACCCCGTAGAAAAGATCAAAGGATC
TTCTTGAGATCCTTTTTTTCTGCGCGTAATCTGCTGCTTGCAAACAAAAAAACCACCGCTACCAGCGGTG
GTTTGTTTGCCGGATCAAGAGCTACCAACTCTTTTTCCGAAGGTAACTGGCTTCAGCAGAGCGCAGATAC
CAAATACTGTTCTTCTAGTGTAGCCGTAGTTAGGCCACCACTTCAAGAACTCTGTAGCACCGCCTACATA
CCTCGCTCTGCTAATCCTGTTACCAGTGGCTGCTGCCAGTGGCGATAAGTCGTGTCTTACCGGGTTGGAC
TCAAGACGATAGTTACCGGATAAGGCGCAGCGGTCGGGCTGAACGGGGGGTTCGTGCACACAGCCCAGCT
TGGAGCGAACGACCTACACCGAACTGAGATACCTACAGCGTGAGCTATGAGAAAGCGCCACGCTTCCCGA
AGGGAGAAAGGCGGACAGGTATCCGGTAAGCGGCAGGGTCGGAACAGGAGAGCGCACGAGGGAGCTTCCA
GGGGGAAACGCCTGGTATCTTTATAGTCCTGTCGGGTTTCGCCACCTCTGACTTGAGCGTCGATTTTTGT
GATGCTCGTCAGGGGGGCGGAGCCTATGGAAAAACGCCAGCAACGCGGCCTTTTTACG
