LOCUS       Exported 884 bp ds-DNA linear SYN 26-MAY-2021
DEFINITION  AAV expression of Ef1a-driven, cre-dependent, stabilized step
            function opsin (SSFO) for optogenetic activation..
ACCESSION   .
VERSION     .
KEYWORDS    pAAV-Ef1a-DIO hChR2(C128S/D156A)-EYFP
SOURCE      synthetic DNA construct
  ORGANISM  synthetic DNA construct
REFERENCE   1 (bases 1 to 884)
  AUTHORS   Yizhar O, Fenno LE, Prigge M, Schneider F, Davidson TJ, O'Shea DJ,
            Sohal VS, Goshen I, Finkelstein J, Paz JT, Stehfest K, Fudim R,
            Ramakrishnan C, Huguenard JR, Hegemann P, Deisseroth K
  TITLE     Neocortical excitation/inhibition balance in information processing
            and social dysfunction.
  JOURNAL   Nature. 2011 Jul 27;477(7363):171-8. doi: 10.1038/nature10360.
  PUBMED    21796121
REFERENCE   2 (bases 1 to 884)
  AUTHORS   .
  TITLE     Direct Submission
  JOURNAL   Exported May 26, 2021 from SnapGene Server 1.1.58
            http://www.snapgene.com
FEATURES             Location/Qualifiers
     source          1..884
                     /organism="synthetic DNA construct"
                     /mol_type="other DNA"
     protein_bind    complement(14..47)
                     /label=loxP
                     /bound_moiety="Cre recombinase"
                     /note="Cre-mediated recombination occurs in the 8-bp core
                     sequence (GCATACAT)."
     protein_bind    complement(98..131)
                     /label=lox2272
                     /bound_moiety="Cre recombinase"
                     /note="Cre-mediated recombination occurs in the 8-bp core
                     sequence (GGATACTT). lox2272 sites are compatible with each
                     other, but incompatible with loxP or loxN sites (Lee and
                     Saito, 1988)."
     intron          171..374
                     /label=EF-1-alpha intron A
                     /note="truncated intron upstream of the start codon of
                     human EF-1-alpha"
     primer_bind     complement(194..214)
                     /label=EF1a-F
                     /note="Human elongation factor-1a promoter, forward primer"
ORIGIN
        1 agtaaggcgc gccataactt cgtataatgt atgctatacg aagttattaa gaggtttcat
       61 attgctaata gcagctacaa tccagctacc attctgcata acttcgtata aagtatccta
      121 tacgaagtta ttccggagtc gactctagag gatccggtac ctcacgacac ctgaaatgga
      181 agaaaaaaac tttgaaccac tgtctgaggc ttgagaatga accaagatcc aaactcaaaa
      241 agggcaaatt ccaaggagaa ttacatcaag tgccaagctg gcctaacttc agtctccacc
      301 cactcagtgt ggggaaactc catcgcataa aacccctccc cccaacctaa agacgacgta
      361 ctccaaaagc tcgagaacta atcgaggtgc ctggacggcg cccggtactc cgtggagtca
      421 catgaagcga cggctgagga cggaaaggcc cttttccttt gtgtgggtga ctcacccgcc
      481 cgctctcccg agcgccgcgt cctccatttt gagctccctg cagcagggcc gggaagcggc
      541 catctttccg ctcacgcaac tggtgccgac cgggccagcc ttgccgccca gggcggggcg
      601 atacacggcg gcgcgaggcc aggcaccaga gcaggccggc cagcttgaga ctacccccgt
      661 ccgattctcg gtggccgcgc tcgcaggccc cgcctcgccg aacatgtgcg ctgggacgca
      721 cgggccccgt cgccgcccgc ggccccaaaa accgaaatac cagtgtgcag atcttggccc
      781 gcatttacaa gactatcttg ccagaaaaaa agcgtcgcag caggtcatca aaaattttaa
      841 atggctagag acttatcgaa agcagcgaga caggcgcgaa ggtg
//
