>Addgene plasmid #35503 | pAAV-Ef1a-DIO hChR2(C128S/D156A)-EYFP | addgene partial sequence | sequence record 45154 | EGFP-N 5'-CGTCGCCGTCCAGCTCGACCAG-3'
TCGCCCTTGCTCACCATGGTGGCGGCCGCTGGCACGGCTCCGGCCTCGGCTTCGTCTTCGACGAGAGTCT
CGACCTCGATCTCCGTTCCGCCGATGTTCAGTTTGGTGGTTTTGCGGATATCTCCGTGAATCAATATGTG
CTCGTGGATCAGGACGCGCAGGTAGTGTCCCAACAACCCCCAACAATTTTTACTCATCAGATCAATAATC
GTGTGACCTACGGTGGAGCCATAGACGCTCAGGACGCCAAAACCTTCGGGCCCCAAAATGAAGAGAATTG
GGAACATACCCCAGCTCACGAAAAACAGCCATGCCATGCCGGTCACGACCTGGCGGCACCGACCCTTTGG
CACAGTATGATAACCCTCGATATATGCTTTGGCGGCGTGAAAAAATGTGTTCGCGCCATAGCACAATCCA
AGACAAAAGAAGATGACTTTAACATAGCCGGTTGCCATGGCGCTGGTAGCCCCCCACACGATAGTCCCGA
TGGCTGAGACAAGGAGTCCCATGGTTCTCCTGCTGTAGTCGTTGCTCAGGCCGGTGAGGTTGCTCAGGTG
GATAAGGATGACAGGAGAAGTGAGCAGCCACTCTGCATAGCGCAGCCACTGCACCCGGTGTCCTGTGGCA
AGGTAGAGCATAGAGGGATTCTTAA
